Addgene plasmid #158211: pW5Y_Apr
Purpose: (Empty Backbone) BAC-based, lacUV5 regulon and Cre recombinase in loxP and lox5171 sites
Depositing lab: Yasuo Yoshikuni. Depositing organization: Lawrence Berkeley National Laboratory. Publication: CRAGE enables rapid activation of biosynthetic gene clusters in undomesticated bacteria. Wang G, Zhao Z, Ke J, Engel Y, Shi YM, Robinson D, Bingol K, Zhang Z, Bowen B, Louie K, Wang B, Evans R, Miyamoto Y, Cheng K, Kosina S, De Raad M, Silva L, Luhrs A, Lubbe A, Hoyt DW, Francavilla C, Otani H, Deutsch S, Washton NM, Rubin EM, Mouncey NJ, Visel A, Northen T, Cheng JF, Bode HB, Yoshikuni Y. Nat Microbiol. 2019 Dec;4(12):2498-2510. doi: 10.1038/s41564-019-0573-8. Epub 2019 Oct 14. PubMed 31611640.
Backbone
  Vector backbone: pBeloBAC11
Growth in bacteria
  Bacterial resistance: Apramycin, 25 μg/mL
  Growth temperature: 37°C
  Growth strain: DH5alpha
  Copy number: Low Copy
Terms and licenses: Academic/Nonprofit Terms; Industry Terms: Not Available to Industry
How to cite: pW5Y_Apr was a gift from Yasuo Yoshikuni (Addgene plasmid # 158211 ; http://n2t.net/addgene:158211 ; RRID:Addgene_158211)
