[The description below was written by a language model from this plasmid's Addgene catalogue record and pLannotate feature annotations shown in this document.]
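Description:
pW5Y_Apr is an empty cloning backbone of about 11.6 kb derived from the bacterial artificial chromosome pBeloBAC11. It is maintained at low copy in E. coli through the F-plasmid replication and partitioning system (ori2/oriS, repE, incC, sopA, sopB, sopC) and selected with apramycin, using an aac(3)IV resistance gene driven by the cat promoter. The plasmid also carries a yeast module, consisting of the URA3 marker with its own promoter and a CEN6/ARS element. This should allow single-copy maintenance and uracil selection in Saccharomyces cerevisiae, consistent with assembling large inserts by yeast recombination, although the record does not state this use explicitly. An incP oriT permits conjugative transfer into other bacteria when transfer functions are supplied in trans.

The functional core is a recombinase-mediated cassette exchange unit. A lox5171 site and a loxP site, which are mutually incompatible, flank the apramycin marker and a pBluescript-type multiple cloning site, so cargo cloned there sits between heterospecific lox sites. In the feature maps the rest of the plasmid lies outside this short interval, including Cre recombinase under tandem lacUV5 promoter/lac operator elements and lacI expressed from the lacIq promoter, which makes Cre expression IPTG-inducible. The catalogue text describes the lacUV5 regulon and Cre as being "in" the lox sites, which is true only of the longer arc of the circle. The associated publication title points to delivering biosynthetic gene clusters into a chromosomal lox landing pad in undomesticated bacteria. The depositor and sequencing-derived records differ slightly in length (11,670 versus 11,648 nt) and in start position, but they annotate the same elements apart from an extra cat promoter fragment in the depositor sequence. Short cos, bom, rop and lacZα fragments are backbone remnants.
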