Features (pLannotate 1.2.2; 31 found; start..end, strand, type, name):
     97..570     -  misc_feature   sopC: sopC; centromere-like partitioning region of the bacterial F plasmid
    643..1614    -  CDS            sopB: partitioning protein for the bacterial F plasmid; sopB
   1614..2789    -  CDS            sopA: partitioning protein for the bacterial F plasmid; sopA
   3008..3223    +  promoter       URA3 promoter: S. cerevisiae URA3
   3224..4027    +  CDS            URA3: orotidine-5'-phosphate decarboxylase, required for uracil biosynthesis; S. cerevisiae URA3; yeast auxotrophic marker, counterselectable with 5-fluoroorotic acid (5-FOA)
   4191..4695    +  misc_feature   CEN/ARS: S. cerevisiae CEN6 centromere fused to an autonomously replicating sequence
   4910..5160    -  misc_feature   incC: incC; incompatibility region of the bacterial F plasmid
   5163..5918    -  CDS            repE: replication initiation protein for the bacterial F plasmid; repE
   6009..6228    -  rep_origin     ori2: secondary origin of replication for the bacterial F plasmid; also known as oriS
   6695..7039    -  CDS            resD (fragment): REDF_ECOLI - Also known as D. Protein inferred from homology: Swiss-Prot protein existence level 3. Acts as a repressor of transcription and as a site-specific resolvase that cleaves at the RfsF site. From Escherichia coli (strain K12).
   7158..7191    +  protein_bind   lox5171: Cre-mediated recombination occurs in the 8-bp core sequence (GTACACAT). lox5171 sites are compatible with each other, but incompatible with loxP or loxN sites (Lee and Saito, 1988). Cre recombinase
   7192..7216    +  promoter       cat promoter (fragment): promoter of the E. coli cat gene encoding chloramphenicol acetyltransferase
   7218..7305    +  promoter       cat promoter: promoter of the E. coli cat gene encoding chloramphenicol acetyltransferase
   7307..8079    +  CDS            ApmR (fragment): aminoglycoside 3-N-acetyltransferase type IV ; aac(3)IV; confers resistance to apramycin (Paget and Davies, 1996)
   8213..8320    -  misc_feature   MCS: pBluescript multiple cloning site
   8347..8380    -  protein_bind   loxP: Cre-mediated recombination occurs in the 8-bp core sequence (GCATACAT). Cre recombinase
   8398..8490    +  misc_feature   cos (fragment): lambda cos site; allows packaging into phage lambda particles
   8490..8518    -  misc_feature   bom (fragment): basis of mobility region from pBR322
   8522..8540    -  promoter       lac UV5 promoter (fragment): E. coli lac promoter with an "up" mutation
   8555..8575    -  protein_bind   CAP binding site: CAP binding activates transcription in the presence of cAMP. E. coli catabolite activator protein
   8589..9671    -  CDS            lacI: lac repressor; lacI; The lac repressor binds to the lac operator to inhibit transcription in E. coli. This inhibition can be relieved by adding lactose or isopropyl-β-D-thiogalactopyranoside (IPTG).
   9672..9749    -  promoter       lacIq promoter: lacI (mutant); In the lacIq allele, a single base change in the promoter boosts expression of the lacI gene about 10-fold.
   9752..9792    -  misc_feature   bom (fragment): basis of mobility region from pBR322
   9894..9935    -  CDS            rop (fragment): Rop protein, which maintains plasmids at low copy number; rop
   9957..9987    +  promoter       lac UV5 promoter: E. coli lac promoter with an "up" mutation
   9991..10013   +  protein_bind   lac operator (fragment): The lac repressor binds to the lac operator to inhibit transcription in E. coli. This inhibition can be relieved by adding lactose or isopropyl-β-D-thiogalactopyranoside (IPTG). lac repressor encoded by lacI
  10052..10082   +  promoter       lac UV5 promoter: E. coli lac promoter with an "up" mutation
  10086..10108   +  protein_bind   lac operator (fragment): The lac repressor binds to the lac operator to inhibit transcription in E. coli. This inhibition can be relieved by adding lactose or isopropyl-β-D-thiogalactopyranoside (IPTG). lac repressor encoded by lacI
  10155..11186   +  CDS            Cre: site-specific recombinase Cre is a site-specific recombinase from bacteriophage P1. Recombination occurs at loxP sequences.
  11417..11525   +  oriT           oriT: incP origin of transfer
  11609..11665   +  CDS            lacZα (fragment): LacZα fragment of β-galactosidase; lacZ fragment
>Addgene plasmid #158211 | pW5Y_Apr | depositor full sequence | sequence record 310520 | pW5Y_Apr sequence 11670 bps
ACCGAGGTTACTCCGTTCTACAGGTTACGACGACATGTCAATACTTGCCCTTGACAGGCATTGATGGAAT
CGTAGTCTCACGCTGATAGTCTGATCGACAATACAAGTGGGACCGTGGTCCCAGACCGATAATCAGACCG
ACAACACGAGTGGGATCGTGGTCCCAGACTAATAATCAGACCGACGATACGAGTGGGACCGTGGTCCCAG
ACTAATAATCAGACCGACGATACGAGTGGGACCGTGGTTCCAGACTAATAATCAGACCGACGATACGAGT
GGGACCGTGGTCCCAGACTAATAATCAGACCGACGATACGAGTGGGACCATGGTCCCAGACTAATAATCA
GACCGACGATACGAGTGGGACCGTGGTCCCAGTCTGATTATCAGACCGACGATACGAGTGGGACCGTGGT
CCCAGACTAATAATCAGACCGACGATACGAGTGGGACCGTGGTCCCAGACTAATAATCAGACCGACGATA
CGAGTGGGACCGTGGTCCCAGTCTGATTATCAGACCGACGATACAAGTGGAACAGTGGGCCCAGAGAGAA
TATTCAGGCCAGTTATGCTTTCTGGCCTGTAACAAAGGACATTAAGTAAAGACAGATAAACGTAGACTAA
AACGTGGTCGCATCAGGGTGCTGGCTTTTCAAGTTCCTTAAGAATGGCCTCAATTTTCTCTATACACTCA
GTTGGAACACGAGACCTGTCCAGGTTAAGCACCATTTTATCGCCCTTATACAATACTGTCGCTCCAGGAG
CAAACTGATGTCGTGAGCTTAAACTAGTTCTTGATGCAGATGACGTTTTAAGCACAGAAGTTAAAAGAGT
GATAACTTCTTCAGCTTCAAATATCACCCCAGCTTTTTTCTGCTCATGAAGGTTAGATGCCTGCTGCTTA
AGTAATTCCTCTTTATCTGTAAAGGCTTTTTGAAGTGCATCACCTGACCGGGCAGATAGTTCACCGGGGT
GAGAAAAAAGAGCAACAACTGATTTAGGCAATTTGGCGGTGTTGATACAGCGGGTAATAATCTTACGTGA
AATATTTTCCGCATCAGCCAGCGCAGAAATATTTCCAGCAAATTCATTCTGCAATCGGCTTGCATAACGC
TGACCACGTTCATAAGCACTTGTTGGGCGATAATCGTTACCCAATCTGGATAATGCAGCCATCTGCTCAT
CATCCAGCTCGCCAACCAGAACACGATAATCACTTTCGGTAAGTGCAGCAGCTTTACGACGGCGACTCCC
ATCGGCAATTTCTATGACACCAGATACTCTTCGACCGAACGCCGGTGTCTGTTGACCAGTCAGTAGAAAA
GAAGGGATGAGATCATCCAGTGCGTCCTCAGTAAGCAGCTCCTGGTCACGTTCATTACCTGACCATACCC
GAGAGGTCTTCTCAACACTATCACCCCGGAGCACTTCAAGAGTAAACTTCACATCCCGACCACATACAGG
CAAAGTAATGGCATTACCGCGAGCCATTACTCCTACGCGCGCAATTAACGAATCCACCATCGGGGCAGCT
GGTGTCGATAACGAAGTATCTTCAACCGGTTGAGTATTGAGCGTATGTTTTGGAATAACAGGCGCACGCT
TCATTATCTAATCTCCCAGCGTGGTTTAATCAGACGATCGAAAATTTCATTGCAGACAGGTTCCCAAATA
GAAAGAGCATTTCTCCAGGCACCAGTTGAAGAGCGTTGATCAATGGCCTGTTCAAAAACAGTTCTCATCC
GGATCTGACCTTTACCAACTTCATCCGTTTCACGTACAACATTTTTTAGAACCATGCTTCCCCAGGCATC
CCGAATTTGCTCCTCCATCCACGGGGACTGAGAGCCATTACTATTGCTGTATTTGGTAAGCAAAATACGT
ACATCAGGCTCGAACCCTTTAAGATCAACGTTCTTGAGCAGATCACGAAGCATATCGAAAAACTGCAGTG
CGGAGGTGTAGTCAAACAACTCAGCAGGCGTGGGAACAATCAGCACATCAGCAGCACATACGACATTAAT
CGTGCCGATACCCAGGTTAGGCGCGCTGTCAATAACTATGACATCATAGTCATGAGCAACAGTTTCAATG
GCCAGTCGGAGCATCAGGTGTGGATCGGTGGGCAGTTTACCTTCATCAAATTTGCCCATTAACTCAGTTT
CAATACGGTGCAGAGCCAGACAGGAAGGAATAATGTCAAGCCCCGGCCAGCAAGTGGGCTTTATTGCATA
AGTGACATCGTCCTTTTCCCCAAGATAGAAAGGCAGGAGAGTGTCTTCTGCATGAATATGAAGATCTGGT
ACCCATCCGTGATACATTGAGGCTGTTCCCTGGGGGTCGTTACCTTCCACGAGCAAAACACGTAGCCCCT
TCAGAGCCAGATCCTGAGCAAGATGAACAGAAACTGAGGTTTTGTAAACGCCACCTTTATGGGCAGCAAC
CCCGATCACCGGTGGAAATACGTCTTCAGCACGTCGCAATCGCGTACCAAACACATCACGCATATGATTA
ATTTGTTCAATTGTATAACCAACACGTTGCTCAACCCGTCCTCGAATTTCCATATCCGGGTGCGGTAGTC
GCCCTGCTTTCTCGGCATCTCTGATAGCCTGAGAAGAAACCCCAACTAAATCCGCTGCTTCACCTATTCT
CCAGCGCCGGGTTATTTTCCTCGCTTCCGGGCTGTCATCATTAAACTGTGCAATGGCGATAGCCTTCGTC
ATTTCATGACCAGCGTTTATGCACTGGTTAAGTGTTTCCATGAGTTTCATTCTGAACATCCTTTAATCAT
TGCTTTGCGTTTTTTTATTAAATCTTGCAATTTACTGCAAAGCAACAACAAAATCGCAAAGTCATCAAAA
AACCGCAAAGTTGTTTAAAATAAGAGCAACACTACAAAAGGAGATAAGAAGAGCACATACCTCAGTCACT
TATTATCACTAGCGAGTGCACCATATTTAAATGCCCGGGCTTAATTAAGGCGCGCCCAGCTTTTCAATTC
AATTCATCATTTTTTTTTTATTCTTTTTTTTGATTTCGGTTTCCTTGAAATTTTTTTGATTCGGTAATCT
CCGAACAGAAGGAAGAACGAAGGAAGGAGCACAGACTTAGATTGGTATATATACGCATATGTAGTGTTGA
AGAAACATGAAATTGCCCAGTATTCTTAACCCAACTGCACAGAACAAAAACCTGCAGGAAACGAAGATAA
ATCATGTCGAAAGCTACATATAAGGAACGTGCTGCTACTCATCCTAGTCCTGTTGCTGCCAAGCTATTTA
ATATCATGCACGAAAAGCAAACAAACTTGTGTGCTTCATTGGATGTTCGTACCACCAAGGAATTACTGGA
GTTAGTTGAAGCATTAGGTCCCAAAATTTGTTTACTAAAAACACATGTGGATATCTTGACTGATTTTTCC
ATGGAGGGCACAGTTAAGCCGCTAAAGGCATTATCCGCCAAGTACAATTTTTTACTCTTCGAAGACAGAA
AATTTGCTGACATTGGTAATACAGTCAAATTGCAGTACTCTGCGGGTGTATACAGAATAGCAGAATGGGC
AGACATTACGAATGCACACGGTGTGGTGGGCCCAGGTATTGTTAGCGGTTTGAAGCAGGCGGCAGAAGAA
GTAACAAAGGAACCTAGAGGCCTTTTGATGTTAGCAGAATTGTCATGCAAGGGCTCCCTATCTACTGGAG
AATATACTAAGGGTACTGTTGACATTGCGAAGAGCGACAAAGATTTTGTTATCGGCTTTATTGCTCAAAG
AGACATGGGTGGAAGAGATGAAGGTTACGATTGGTTGATTATGACACCCGGTGTGGGTTTAGATGACAAG
GGAGACGCATTGGGTCAACAGTATAGAACCGTGGATGATGTGGTCTCTACAGGATCTGACATTATTATTG
TTGGAAGAGGACTATTTGCAAAGGGAAGGGATGCTAAGGTAGAGGGTGAACGTTACAGAAAAGCAGGCTG
GGAAGCATATTTGAGAAGATGCGGCCAGCAAAACTAAAAAACTGTATTATAAGTAAATGCATGTATACTA
AACTCACAAATTAGAGCTTCAATTTAATTATATCAGTTATTACCCGGGAATCTCGGTCGTAATGATTTTT
ATAATGACGAAAAAAAAAAAATTGGAAAGAAAAAGCTGGGCGCGCCGGCCGGCCCTTTTCATCACGTGCT
ATAAAAATAATTATAATTTAAATTTTTTAATATAAATATATAAATTAAAAATAGAAAGTAAAAAAAGAAA
TTAAAGAAAAAATAGTTTTTGTTTTCCGAAGATGTAAAAGACTCTAGGGGGATCGCCAACAAATACTACC
TTTTATCTTGCTCTTCCTGCTCTCAGGTATTAATGCCGAATTGTTTCATCTTGTCTGTGTAGAAGACCAC
ACACGAAAATCCTGTGATTTTACATTTTACTTATCGTTAATCGAATGTATATCTATTTAATCTGCTTTTC
TTGTCTAATAAATATATATGTAAAGTACGCTTTTTGTTGAAATTTTTTAAACCTTTGTTTATTTTTTTTT
CTTCATTTCCGTAACTCTTCTACCTTCTTTATTTACTTTCTAAAATCCAAATACAAAACATAAAAATAAA
TAAACACAGAGTAAATTCCCAAATTATTCCATCATTAAAAGATACGAGGCGCGTGTAAGTTACAGGCAAG
CGATCGGCCGGCCCGGGCATTTAAATGCAGGCCGCGTACGCGTCGACGCGTACCGAATGCTCGCCGCAGC
CGTGTAACCGAGCATAGCGAGCGAACTGGCGAGGAAGCAAAGAAGAACTGTTCTGTCAGATAGCTCTTAC
GCTCAGCGCAAGAAGAAATATCCACCGTGGGAAAAACTCCAGGTAGAGGTACACACGCGGATAGCCAATT
CAGAGTAATAAACTGTGATAATCAACCCTCATCAATGATGACGAACTAACCCCCGATATCAGGTCACATG
ACGAAGGGAAAGAGAAGGAAATCAACTGTGACAAACTGCCCTCAAATTTGGCTTCCTTAAAAATTACAGT
TCAAAAAGTATGAGAAAATCCATGCAGGCTGAAGGAAACAGCAAAACTGTGACAAATTACCCTCAGTAGG
TCAGAACAAATGTGACGAACCACCCTCAAATCTGTGACAGATAACCCTCAGACTATCCTGTCGTCATGGA
AGTGATATCGCGGAAGGAAAATACGATATGAGTCGTCTGGCGGCCTTTCTTTTTCTCAATGTATGAGAGG
CGCATTGGAGTTCTGCTGTTGATCTCATTAACACAGACCTGCAGGAAGCGGCGGCGGAAGTCAGGCATAC
GCTGGTAACTTTGAGGCAGCTGGTAACGCTCTATGATCCAGTCGATTTTCAGAGAGACGATGCCTGAGCC
ATCCGGCTTACGATACTGACACAGGGATTCGTATAAACGCATGGCATACGGATTGGTGATTTCTTTTGTT
TCACTAAGCCGAAACTGCGTAAACCGGTTCTGTAACCCGATAAAGAAGGGAATGAGATATGGGTTGATAT
GTACACTGTAAAGCCCTCTGGATGGACTGTGCGCACGTTTGATAAACCAAGGAAAAGATTCATAGCCTTT
TTCATCGCCGGCATCCTCTTCAGGGCGATAAAAAACCACTTCCTTCCCCGCGAAACTCTTCAATGCCTGC
CGTATATCCTTACTGGCTTCCGCAGAGGTCAATCCGAATATTTCAGCATATTTAGCAACATGGATCTCGC
AGATACCGTCATGTTCCTGTAGGGTGCCATCAGATTTTCTGATCTGGTCAACGAACAGATACAGCATACG
TTTTTGATCCCGGGAGAGACTATATGCCGCCTCAGTGAGGTCGTTTGACTGGACGATTCGCGGGCTATTT
TTACGTTTCTTGTGATTGATAACCGCTGTTTCCGCCATGACAGATCCATGTGAAGTGTGACAAGTTTTTA
GATTGTCACACTAAATAAAAAAGAGTCAATAAGCAGGGATAACTTTGTGAAAAAACAGCTTCTTCTGAGG
GCAATTTGTCACAGGGTTAAGGGCAATTTGTCACAGACAGGACTGTCATTTGAGGGTGATTTGTCACACT
GAAAGGGCAATTTGTCACAACACCTTCTCTAGAACCAGCATGGATAAAGGCCTACAAGGCGCTCTAAAAA
AGAAGATCTAAAAACTATAAAAAAAATAATTATAAAAATATCCCCGTGGATAAGTGGATAACCCCAAGGG
AAGTTTTTTCAGGCATCGTGTGTAAGCAGAATATATAAGTGCTGTTCCCTGGTGCTTCCTCGCTCACTCG
AGGGCTTCGCCCTGTCGCTCGACTGCGGCGAGCACTACTGGCTGTAAAAGGACAGACCACATCATGGTTC
TGTGTTCATTAGGTTGTTCTGTCCATTGCTGACATAATCCGCTCCACTTCAACGTAACACCGCACGAAGA
TTTCTATTGTTCCTGAAGGCATATTCAAATCGTTTTCGTTACCGCTTGCAGGCATCATGACAGAACACTA
CTTCCTATAAACGCTACACAGGCTCCTGAGATTAATAATGCGGATCTCTACGATAATGGGAGATTTTCCC
GACTGTTTCGTTCGCTTCTCAGTGGATAACAGCCAGCTTCTCTGTTTAACAGACAAAAACAGCATATCCA
CTCAGTTCCACATTTCCATATAAAGGCCAAGGCATTTATTCTCAGGATAATTGTTTCAGCATCGCAACCG
CATCAGACTCCGGCATCGCAAACTGCACCCGGTGCCGGGCAGCCACATCCAGCGCAAAAACCTTCGTGTA
GACTTCCGTTGAACTGATGGACTTATGTCCCATCAGGCTTTGCAGAACTTTCAGCGGTATACCGGCATAC
AGCATGTGCATCGCATAGGAATGGCGGAACGTATGTGGTGTGACCGGAACAGAGAACGTCACACCGTCAG
CAGCAGCGGCGGCAACCGCCTCCCCAATCCAGGTCCTGACCGTTCTGTCCGTCACTTCCCAGATCCGCGC
TTTCTCTGTCCTTCCTGTGCGACGGTTACGCCGCTCCATGAGCTTATCGCGAATAAATACCTGTGACGGA
AGATCACTTCGCAGAATAAATAAATCCTGGTGTCCCTGTTGATACCGGGAAGCCCTGGGCCAACTTTTGG
CGAAAATGAGACGTTGAATAACTTCGTATAGTACACATTATACGAAGTTATTCGGCACGTAAGAGGTTCC
AACTTTGTCGGCACGTAAGAGGTTCCAACTTTCACCATAATGAAATAAGATCACTACCGGGCGTATTTTT
TGAGTTATCGAGATTTTCAGGAGCTATGCAATACGAATGGCGAAAAGCCGAGCTCATCGGTCAGCTTCTC
AACCTTGGGGTTACCCCCGGCGGTGTGCTGCTGGTCCACAGCTCCTTCCGTAGCGTCCGGCCCCTCGAAG
ATGGGCCACTTGGACTGATCGAGGCCCTGCGTGCTGCGCTGGGTCCGGGAGGGACGCTCGTCATGCCCTC
GTGGTCAGGTCTGGACGACGAGCCGTTCGATCCTGCCACGTCGCCCGTTACACCGGACCTTGGAGTTGTC
TCTGACACATTCTGGCGCCTGCCAAATGTAAAGCGCAGCGCCCATCCATTTGCCTTTGCGGCAGCGGGGC
CACAGGCAGAGCAGATCATCTCTGATCCATTGCCCCTGCCACCTCACTCGCCTGCAAGCCCGGTCGCCCG
TGTCCATGAACTCGATGGGCAGGTACTTCTCCTCGGCGTGGGACACGATGCCAACACGACGCTGCATCTT
GCCGAGTTGATGGCAAAGGTTCCCTATGGGGTGCCGAGACACTGCACCATTCTTCAGGATGGCAAGTTGG
TACGCGTCGATTATCTCGAGAATGACCACTGCTGTGAGCGCTTTGCCTTGGCGGACAGGTGGCTCAAGGA
GAAGAGCCTTCAGAAGGAAGGTCCAGTCGGTCATGCCTTTGCTCGGTTGATCCGCTCCCGCGACATTGTG
GCGACAGCCCTGGGTCAACTGGGCCGAGATCCGTTGATCTTCCTGCATCCGCCAGAGGCGGGATGCGAAG
AATGCGATGCCGCTCGCCAGTCGATTGGCTGAGCTCATGAGCGGAGAACGAGATGACGTTGGAGGGGCAA
GGTCGCGCTGATTGCTGGGGCAACACGTGGAGGCGGTGTTTAAACCTTCTATGAAAGGTTGGGCTTCGGA
ATCGTTTTCCGGGACGCCGGCTGGTACCGGGCCCCCCCTCGAGGTCGACGGTATCGATAAGCTTGATATC
GAATTCCTGCAGCCCGGGGGATCCACTAGTTCTAGAGCGGCCGCCACCGCGGTGGAGCTCACTCAAAGGC
GGTAATACGGTTATCCATAACTTCGTATAATGTATGCTATACGAAGTTATTAGCGATGAGCTCGGACTTC
CATTGTTCATTCCACGGACAAAAACAGAGAAAGGAAACGACAGAGGCCAAAAAGCTCGCTTTCAGCACCT
GTCGTTTCCTTTCTTTTCAGCTCTGATGCCGCATAGTTAAGCCAGTATGGTCGGAAGCATAAAGTGTAAA
GCCTGGGGTGCCTAATGAGTGAGCTAACTCACATTGATTGCGTTGCGCTCACTGCCCGCTTTCCAGTCGG
GAAACCTGTCGTGCCAGCTGCATTAATGAATCGGCCAACGCGCGGGGAGAGGCGGTTTGCGTATTGGGCG
CCAGGGTGGTTTTTCTTTTCACCAGTGAGACGGGCAACAGCTGATTGCCCTTCACCGCCTGGCCCTGAGA
GAGTTGCAGCAAGCGGTCCACGCTGGTTTGCCCCAGCAGGCGAAAATCCTGTTTGATGGTGGTTAACGGC
GGGATATAACATGAGCTGTCTTCGGTATCGTCGTATCCCACTACCGAGATATCCGCACCAACGCGCAGCC
CGGACTCGGTAATGGCGCGCATTGCGCCCAGCGCCATCTGATCGTTGGCAACCAGCATCGCAGTGGGAAC
GATGCCCTCATTCAGCATTTGCATGGTTTGTTGAAAACCGGACATGGCACTCCAGTCGCCTTCCCGTTCC
GCTATCGGCTGAATTTGATTGCGAGTGAGATATTTATGCCAGCCAGCCAGACGCAGACGCGCCGAGACAG
AACTTAATGGGCCCGCTAACAGCGCGATTTGCTGGTGACCCAATGCGACCAGATGCTCCACGCCCAGTCG
CGTACCGTCTTCATGGGAGAAAATAATACTGTTGATGGGTGTCTGGTCAGAGACATCAAGAAATAACGCC
GGAACATTAGTGCAGGCAGCTTCCACAGCAATGGCATCCTGGTCATCCAGCGGATAGTTAATGATCAGCC
CACTGACGCGTTGCGCGAGAAGATTGTGCACCGCCGCTTTACAGGCTTCGACGCCGCTTCGTTCTACCAT
CGACACCACCACGCTGGCACCCAGTTGATCGGCGCGAGATTTAATCGCCGCGACAATTTGCGACGGCGCG
TGCAGGGCCAGACTGGAGGTGGCAACGCCAATCAGCAACGACTGTTTGCCCGCCAGTTGTTGTGCCACGC
GGTTGGGAATGTAATTCAGCTCCGCCATCGCCGCTTCCACTTTTTCCCGCGTTTTCGCAGAAACGTGGCT
GGCCTGGTTCACCACGCGGGAAACGGTCTGATAAGAGACACCGGCATACTCTGCGACATCGTATAACGTT
ACTGGTTTCACATTCACCACCCTGAATTGACTCTCTTCCGGGCGCTATCATGCCATACCGCGAAAGGTTT
TGCACCATTCGATGGTGTCGGATACACTCCGTCTATCGCTACGTGACTGGGTCATGGCTGCGCCCCGACA
CCCGCCAACACCCGCTGACGCGCCCTGACGGGCTTGTCTGCTCCCGGCATCCGCTTACAGACAAGCTGTG
ACCGTCTCCGGGAGCTGCATGTGTCAGAGGTTTTCACCGTCATCACCGAAACGCGCGAGGCAGCTCACTC
ATTAGGCACCCCAGGCTTTACACTTTATGCTTCCGGCTCGTATAATGTGTGGAATTGTGAGCGGATAACA
ATTTCACACAGGAAACAGCTCACTCATTAGGCACCCCAGGCTTTACACTTTATGCTTCCGGCTCGTATAA
TGTGTGGAATTGTGAGCGGATAACAATTTCACACAGGAAACAGGCCTCGACTCTAGACTGCAGGTACCGT
TGACATGTCCAATTTACTGCCCGTACACCAAAATTTGCCTGCATTACCGGTCGATGCAACGAGTGATGAG
GTTCGCAAGAACCTGATGGACATGTTCAGGGATCGCCAGGCGTTTTCTGAGCATACCTGGAAAATGCTTC
TGTCCGTTTGCCGGTCGTGGGCGGCATGGTGCAAGTTGAATAACCGGAAATGGTTTCCCGCAGAACCTGA
AGATGTTCGCGATTATCTTCTATATCTTCAGGCGCGCGGTCTGGCAGTAAAAACTATCCAGCAACATTTG
GGCCAGCTAAACATGCTTCATCGTCGGTCCGGGCTGCCACGACCAAGTGACAGCAATGCTGTTTCACTGG
TTATGCGGCGGATCCGAAAAGAAAACGTTGATGCCGGTGAACGTGCAAAACAGGCTCTAGCGTTCGAACG
CACTGATTTCGACCAGGTTCGTTCACTCATGGAAAATAGCGATCGCTGCCAGGATATACGTAATCTGGCA
TTTCTGGGGATTGCTTATAACACCCTGTTACGTATAGCCGAAATTGCCAGGATCAGGGTTAAAGATATCT
CACGTACTGACGGTGGGAGAATGTTAATCCATATTGGCAGAACGAAAACGCTGGTTAGCACCGCAGGTGT
AGAGAAGGCACTTAGCCTGGGGGTAACTAAACTGGTCGAGCGATGGATTTCCGTCTCTGGTGTAGCTGAT
GATCCGAATAACTACCTGTTTTGCCGGGTCAGAAAAAATGGTGTTGCCGCGCCATCTGCCACCAGCCAGC
TATCAACTCGCGCCCTGGAAGGGATTTTTGAAGCAACTCATCGATTGATTTACGGCGCTAAGGATGACTC
TGGTCAGAGATACCTGGCCTGGTCTGGACACAGTGCCCGTGTCGGAGCCGCGCGAGATATGGCCCGCGCT
GGAGTTTCAATACCGGAGATCATGCAAGCTGGTGGCTGGACCAATGTAAATATTGTCATGAACTATATCC
GTAACCTGGATAGTGAAACAGGGGCAATGGTGCGCCTGCTGGAAGATGGCGATTAGTAAGAATTCCCGGG
GGATCCGGTGATTGATTGAGCAAGCTTGGCACTGGCTGATCAGCTAGCCCATGGGTATGGACAGTTTTCC
CTTTGATATGTAACGGTCGCTGCATAACCCTGCTTCGGGGTCATTATAGCGATTTTTTCGGTATATCCAT
CCTTTTTCGCACGATATACAGGATTTTGCCAAAGGGTTCGTGTAGACTTTCCTTGGTGTATCCAACGGCG
TCAGCCGGGCAGGATAGGTGAAGTAGGCCCACCCGCGAGCGGGTGTTCCTTCTTCACTGTCCCTTATTCG
CACCTGGCGGTGCTCAACGGGAATCCTGCTCTGCGAGGCTGGCCGATAAGCTCTAAGAAACCATTATTAT
CATGACATTAACCTATAAAAATAGGCGTATCACGAGGCCCTTTCGTCTTCAAGAATTAATTCACTGGCCG
TCGTTTTACAACGTCGTGACTGGGAAAACCCTGGCGTTACCCAACACATA
