Features (pLannotate 1.2.2; 30 found; start..end, strand, type, name):
      1..31      +  promoter       lac UV5 promoter: E. coli lac promoter with an "up" mutation
     35..57      +  protein_bind   lac operator (fragment): The lac repressor binds to the lac operator to inhibit transcription in E. coli. This inhibition can be relieved by adding lactose or isopropyl-β-D-thiogalactopyranoside (IPTG). lac repressor encoded by lacI
     96..126     +  promoter       lac UV5 promoter: E. coli lac promoter with an "up" mutation
    130..152     +  protein_bind   lac operator (fragment): The lac repressor binds to the lac operator to inhibit transcription in E. coli. This inhibition can be relieved by adding lactose or isopropyl-β-D-thiogalactopyranoside (IPTG). lac repressor encoded by lacI
    199..1230    +  CDS            Cre: site-specific recombinase Cre is a site-specific recombinase from bacteriophage P1. Recombination occurs at loxP sequences.
   1460..1568    +  oriT           oriT: incP origin of transfer
   1652..1708    +  CDS            lacZα (fragment): LacZα fragment of β-galactosidase; lacZ fragment
   1810..2283    -  misc_feature   sopC: sopC; centromere-like partitioning region of the bacterial F plasmid
   2356..3327    -  CDS            sopB: partitioning protein for the bacterial F plasmid; sopB
   3327..4502    -  CDS            sopA: partitioning protein for the bacterial F plasmid; sopA
   4716..4931    +  promoter       URA3 promoter: S. cerevisiae URA3
   4932..5735    +  CDS            URA3: orotidine-5'-phosphate decarboxylase, required for uracil biosynthesis; S. cerevisiae URA3; yeast auxotrophic marker, counterselectable with 5-fluoroorotic acid (5-FOA)
   5899..6403    +  misc_feature   CEN/ARS: S. cerevisiae CEN6 centromere fused to an autonomously replicating sequence
   6618..6868    -  misc_feature   incC: incC; incompatibility region of the bacterial F plasmid
   6871..7626    -  CDS            repE: replication initiation protein for the bacterial F plasmid; repE
   7717..7936    -  rep_origin     ori2: secondary origin of replication for the bacterial F plasmid; also known as oriS
   8403..8732    -  CDS            resD (fragment): REDF_ECOLI - Also known as D. Protein inferred from homology: Swiss-Prot protein existence level 3. Acts as a repressor of transcription and as a site-specific resolvase that cleaves at the RfsF site. From Escherichia coli (strain K12).
   8865..8898    +  protein_bind   lox5171: Cre-mediated recombination occurs in the 8-bp core sequence (GTACACAT). lox5171 sites are compatible with each other, but incompatible with loxP or loxN sites (Lee and Saito, 1988). Cre recombinase
   8899..8998    +  promoter       cat promoter: promoter of the E. coli cat gene encoding chloramphenicol acetyltransferase
   9000..9772    +  CDS            ApmR (fragment): aminoglycoside 3-N-acetyltransferase type IV ; aac(3)IV; confers resistance to apramycin (Paget and Davies, 1996)
   9906..10013   -  misc_feature   MCS: pBluescript multiple cloning site
  10040..10073   -  protein_bind   loxP: Cre-mediated recombination occurs in the 8-bp core sequence (GCATACAT). Cre recombinase
  10091..10183   +  misc_feature   cos (fragment): lambda cos site; allows packaging into phage lambda particles
  10183..10211   -  misc_feature   bom (fragment): basis of mobility region from pBR322
  10215..10233   -  promoter       lac UV5 promoter (fragment): E. coli lac promoter with an "up" mutation
  10248..10269   -  protein_bind   CAP binding site: CAP binding activates transcription in the presence of cAMP. E. coli catabolite activator protein
  10282..11364   -  CDS            lacI: lac repressor; lacI; The lac repressor binds to the lac operator to inhibit transcription in E. coli. This inhibition can be relieved by adding lactose or isopropyl-β-D-thiogalactopyranoside (IPTG).
  11365..11442   -  promoter       lacIq promoter: lacI (mutant); In the lacIq allele, a single base change in the promoter boosts expression of the lacI gene about 10-fold.
  11445..11484   -  misc_feature   bom (fragment): basis of mobility region from pBR322
  11586..11627   -  CDS            rop (fragment): Rop protein, which maintains plasmids at low copy number; rop
>Addgene plasmid #158211 | pW5Y_Apr | addgene full sequence | sequence record 321808 | Addgene NGS Result
TTTACACTTTATGCTTCCGGCTCGTATAATGTGTGGAATTGTGAGCGGATAACAATTTCACACAGGAAAC
AGCTCACTCATTAGGCACCCCAGGCTTTACACTTTATGCTTCCGGCTCGTATAATGTGTGGAATTGTGAG
CGGATAACAATTTCACACAGGAAACAGGCCTCGACTCTAGACTGCAGGTACCGTTGACATGTCCAATTTA
CTGACCGTACACCAAAATTTGCCTGCATTACCGGTCGATGCAACGAGTGATGAGGTTCGCAAGAACCTGA
TGGACATGTTCAGGGATCGCCAGGCGTTTTCTGAGCATACCTGGAAAATGCTTCTGTCCGTTTGCCGGTC
GTGGGCGGCATGGTGCAAGTTGAATAACCGGAAATGGTTTCCCGCAGAACCTGAAGATGTTCGCGATTAT
CTTCTATATCTTCAGGCGCGCGGTCTGGCAGTAAAAACTATCCAGCAACATTTGGGCCAGCTAAACATGC
TTCATCGTCGGTCCGGGCTGCCACGACCAAGTGACAGCAATGCTGTTTCACTGGTTATGCGGCGGATCCG
AAAAGAAAACGTTGATGCCGGTGAACGTGCAAAACAGGCTCTAGCGTTCGAACGCACTGATTTCGACCAG
GTTCGTTCACTCATGGAAAATAGCGATCGCTGCCAGGATATACGTAATCTGGCATTTCTGGGGATTGCTT
ATAACACCCTGTTACGTATAGCCGAAATTGCCAGGATCAGGGTTAAAGATATCTCACGTACTGACGGTGG
GAGAATGTTAATCCATATTGGCAGAACGAAAACGCTGGTTAGCACCACAGGTGTAGAGAAGGCACTTAGC
CTGGGGGTAACTAAACTGGTCGAGCGATGGATTTCCGTCTCTGGTGTAGCTGATGATCCGAATAACTACC
TGTTTTGCCGGGTCAGAAAAAATGGTGTTGCCGCGCCATCTGCCACCAGCCAGCTATCAACTCGCGCCCT
GGAAGGGATTTTTGAAGCAACTCATCGATTGATTTACGGCGCTAAGGATGACTCTGGTCAGAGATACCTG
GCCTGGTCTGGACACAGTGCCCGTGTCGGAGCCGCGCGAGATATGGCCCGCGCTGGAGTTTCAATACCGG
AGATCATGCAAGCTGGTGGCTGGACCAATGTAAATATTGTCATGAACTATATCCGTAACCTGGATAGTGA
AACAGGGGCAATGGTGCGCCTGCTGGAAGATGGCGATTAGTAAGAATTCCCGGGGATCCGGTGATTGATT
GAGCAAGCTTGGCACTGGCTGATCAGCTAGCCCATGGGTATGGACAGTTTTCCCTTTGATATGTAACGGT
CGCTGCATAACCCTGCTTCGGGGTCATTATAGCGATTTTTTCGGTATATCCATCCTTTTTCGCACGATAT
ACAGGATTTTGCCAAAGGGTTCGTGTAGACTTTCCTTGGTGTATCCAACGGCGTCAGCCGGGCAGGATAG
GTGAAGTAGGCCCACCCGCGAGCGGGTGTTCCTTCTTCACTGTCCCTTATTCGCACCTGGCGGTGCTCAA
CGGGAATCCTGCTCTGCGAGGCTGGCCGATAAGCTCTAAGAAACCATTATTATCATGACATTAACCTATA
AAAATAGGCGTATCACGAGGCCCTTTCGTCTTCAAGAATTAATTCACTGGCCGTCGTTTTACAACGTCGT
GACTGGGAAAACCCTGGCGTTACCCAACACATAACCGAGGTTACTCCGTTCTACAGGTTACGACGACATG
TCAATACTTGCCCTTGACAGGCATTGATGGAATCGTAGTCTCACGCTGATAGTCTGATCGACAATACAAG
TGGGACCGTGGTCCCAGACCGATAATCAGACCGACAACACGAGTGGGATCGTGGTCCCAGACTAATAATC
AGACCGACGATACGAGTGGGACCGTGGTCCCAGACTAATAATCAGACCGACGATACGAGTGGGACCGTGG
TTCCAGACTAATAATCAGACCGACGATACGAGTGGGACCGTGGTCCCAGACTAATAATCAGACCGACGAT
ACGAGTGGGACCATGGTCCCAGACTAATAATCAGACCGACGATACGAGTGGGACCGTGGTCCCAGTCTGA
TTATCAGACCGACGATACGAGTGGGACCGTGGTCCCAGACTAATAATCAGACCGACGATACGAGTGGGAC
CGTGGTCCCAGACTAATAATCAGACCGACGATACGAGTGGGACCGTGGTCCCAGTCTGATTATCAGACCG
ACGATACAAGTGGAACAGTGGGCCCAGAGAGAATATTCAGGCCAGTTATGCTTTCTGGCCTGTAACAAAG
GACATTAAGTAAAGACAGATAAACGTAGACTAAAACGTGGTCGCATCAGGGTGCTGGCTTTTCAAGTTCC
TTAAGAATGGCCTCAATTTTCTCTATACACTCAGTTGGAACACGAGACCTGTCCAGGTTAAGCACCATTT
TATCGCCCTTATACAATACTGTCGCTCCAGGAGCAAACTGATGTCGTGAGCTTAAACTAGTTCTTGATGC
AGATGACGTTTTAAGCACAGAAGTTAAAAGAGTGATAACTTCTTCAGCTTCAAATATCACCCCAGCTTTT
TTCTGCTCATGAAGGTTAGATGCCTGCTGCTTAAGTAATTCCTCTTTATCTGTAAAGGCTTTTTGAAGTG
CATCACCTGACCGGGCAGATAGTTCACCGGGGTGAGAAAAAAGAGCAACAACTGATTTAGGCAATTTGGC
GGTGTTGATACAGCGGGTAATAATCTTACGTGAAATATTTTCCGCATCAGCCAGCGCAGAAATATTTCCA
GCAAATTCATTCTGCAATCGGCTTGCATAACGCTGACCACGTTCATAAGCACTTGTTGGGCGATAATCGT
TACCCAATCTGGATAATGCAGCCATCTGCTCATCATCCAGCTCGCCAACCAGAACACGATAATCACTTTC
GGTAAGTGCAGCAGCTTTACGACGGCGACTCCCATCGGCAATTTCTATGACACCAGATACTCTTCGACCG
AACGCCGGTGTCTGTTGACCAGTCAGTAGAAAAGAAGGGATGAGATCATCCAGTGCGTCCTCAGTAAGCA
GCTCCTGGTCACGTTCATTACCTGACCATACCCGAGAGGTCTTCTCAACACTATCACCCCGGAGCACTTC
AAGAGTAAACTTCACATCCCGACCACATACAGGCAAAGTAATGGCATTACCGCGAGCCATTACTCCTACG
CGCGCAATTAACGAATCCACCATCGGGGCAGCTGGTGTCGATAACGAAGTATCTTCAACCGGTTGAGTAT
TGAGCGTATGTTTTGGAATAACAGGCGCACGCTTCATTATCTAATCTCCCAGCGTGGTTTAATCAGACGA
TCGAAAATTTCATTGCAGACAGGTTCCCAAATAGAAAGAGCATTTCTCCAGGCACCAGTTGAAGAGCGTT
GATCAATGGCCTGTTCAAAAACAGTTCTCATCCGGATCTGACCTTTACCAACTTCATCCGTTTCACGTAC
AACATTTTTTAGAACCATGCTTCCCCAGGCATCCCGAATTTGCTCCTCCATCCACGGGGACTGAGAGCCA
TTACTATTGCTGTATTTGGTAAGCAAAATACGTACATCAGGCTCGAACCCTTTAAGATCAACGTTCTTGA
GCAGATCACGAAGCATATCGAAAAACTGCAGTGCGGAGGTGTAGTCAAACAACTCAGCAGGCGTGGGAAC
AATCAGCACATCAGCAGCACATACGACATTAATCGTGCCGATACCCAGGTTAGGCGCGCTGTCAATAACT
ATGACATCATAGTCATGAGCAACAGTTTCAATGGCCAGTCGGAGCATCAGGTGTGGATCGGTGGGCAGTT
TACCTTCATCAAATTTGCCCATTAACTCAGTTTCAATACGGTGCAGAGCCAGACAGGAAGGAATAATGTC
AAGCCCCGGCCAGCAAGTGGGCTTTATTGCATAAGTGACATCGTCCTTTTCCCCAAGATAGAAAGGCAGG
AGAGTGTCTTCTGCATGAATATGAAGATCTGGTACCCATCCGTGATACATTGAGACTGTTCCCTGGGGGT
CGTTACCTTCCACGAGCAAAACACGTAGCCCCTTCAGAGCCAGATCCTGAGCAAGATGAACAGAAACTGA
GGTTTTGTAAACGCCACCTTTATGGGCAGCAACCCCGATCACCGGTGGAAATACGTCTTCAGCACGTCGC
AATCGCGTACCAAACACATCACGCATATGATTAATTTGTTCAATTGTATAACCAACACGTTGCTCAACCC
GTCCTCGAATTTCCATATCCGGGTGCGGTAGTCGCCCTGCTTTCTCGGCATCTCTGATAGCCTGAGAAGA
AACCCCAACTAAATCCGCTGCTTCACCTATTCTCCAGCGCCGGGTTATTTTCCTCGCTTCCGGGCTGTCA
TCATTAAACTGTGCAATGGCGATAGCCTTCGTCATTTCATGACCAGCGTTTATGCACTGGTTAAGTGTTT
CCATGAGTTTCATTCTGAACATCCTTTAATCATTGCTTTGCGTTTTTTTATTAAATCTTGCAATTTACTG
CAAAGCAACAACAAAATCGCAAAGTCATCAAAAAACCGCAAAGTTGTTTAAAATAAGAGCAACACTACAA
AAGGAGATAAGAAGAGCACATACCTCAGTCACTTATTATCACTAGCGAGTGCACCATATTTAAATGCCCG
GGCTTAATTAAGGCGCGCCCAGCTTTTCAATTCATCATTTTTTTTTTATTCTTTTTTTTGATTTCGGTTT
CCTTGAAATTTTTTTGATTCGGTAATCTCCGAACAGAAGGAAGAACGAAGGAAGGAGCACAGACTTAGAT
TGGTATATATACGCATATGTAGTGTTGAAGAAACATGAAATTGCCCAGTATTCTTAACCCAACTGCACAG
AACAAAAACCTGCAGGAAACGAAGATAAATCATGTCGAAAGCTACATATAAGGAACGTGCTGCTACTCAT
CCTAGTCCTGTTGCTGCCAAGCTATTTAATATCATGCACGAAAAGCAAACAAACTTGTGTGCTTCATTGG
ATGTTCGTACCACCAAGGAATTACTGGAGTTAGTTGAAGCATTAGGTCCCAAAATTTGTTTACTAAAAAC
ACATGTGGATATCTTGACTGATTTTTCCATGGAGGGCACAGTTAAGCCGCTAAAGGCATTATCCGCCAAG
TACAATTTTTTACTCTTCGAAGACAGAAAATTTGCTGACATTGGTAATACAGTCAAATTGCAGTACTCTG
CGGGTGTATACAGAATAGCAGAATGGGCAGACATTACGAATGCACACGGTGTGGTGGGCCCAGGTATTGT
TAGCGGTTTGAAGCAGGCGGCAGAAGAAGTAACAAAGGAACCTAGAGGCCTTTTGATGTTAGCAGAATTG
TCATGCAAGGGCTCCCTATCTACTGGAGAATATACTAAGGGTACTGTTGACATTGCGAAGAGCGACAAAG
ATTTTGTTATCGGCTTTATTGCTCAAAGAGACATGGGTGGAAGAGATGAAGGTTACGATTGGTTGATTAT
GACACCCGGTGTGGGTTTAGATGACAAGGGAGACGCATTGGGTCAACAGTATAGAACCGTGGATGATGTG
GTCTCTACAGGATCTGACATTATTATTGTTGGAAGAGGACTATTTGCAAAGGGAAGGGATGCTAAGGTAG
AGGGTGAACGTTACAGAAAAGCAGGCTGGGAAGCATATTTGAGAAGATGCGGCCAGCAAAACTAAAAAAC
TGTATTATAAGTAAATGCATGTATACTAAACTCACAAATTAGAGCTTCAATTTAATTATATCAGTTATTA
CCCGGGAATCTCGGTCGTAATGATTTTTATAATGACGAAAAAAAAAAAATTGGAAAGAAAAAGCTGGGCG
CGCCGGCCGGCCCTTTTCATCACGTGCTATAAAAATAATTATAATTTAAATTTTTTAATATAAATATATA
AATTAAAAATAGAAAGTAAAAAAAGAAATTAAAGAAAAAATAGTTTTTGTTTTCCGAAGATGTAAAAGAC
TCTAGGGGGATCGCCAACAAATACTACCTTTTATCTTGCTCTTCCTGCTCTCAGGTATTAATGCCGAATT
GTTTCATCTTGTCTGTGTAGAAGACCACACACGAAAATCCTGTGATTTTACATTTTACTTATCGTTAATC
GAATGTATATCTATTTAATCTGCTTTTCTTGTCTAATAAATATATATGTAAAGTACGCTTTTTGTTGAAA
TTTTTTAAACCTTTGTTTATTTTTTTTTTCTTCATTCCGTAACTCTTCTACCTTCTTTATTTACTTTCTA
AAATCCAAATACAAAACATAAAAATAAATAAACACAGAGTAAATTCCCAAATTATTCCATCATTAAAAGA
TACGAGGCGCGTGTAAGTTACAGGCAAGCGATCGGCCGGCCCGGGCATTTAAATGCAGGCCGCGTACGCG
TCGACGCGTACCGAATGCTCGCCGCAGCCGTGTAACCGAGCATAGCGAGCGAACTGGCGAGGAAGCAAAG
AAGAACTGTTCTGTCAGATAGCTCTTACGCTCAGCGCAAGAAGAAATATCCACCGTGGGAAAAACTCCAG
GTAGAGGTACACACGCGGATAGCCAATTCAGAGTAATAAACTGTGATAATCAACCCTCATCAATGATGAC
GAACTAACCCCCGATATCAGGTCACATGACGAAGGGAAAGAGAAGGAAATCAACTGTGACAAACTGCCCT
CAAATTTGGCTTCCTTAAAAATTACAGTTCAAAAAGTATGAGAAAATCCATGCAGGCTGAAGGAAACAGC
AAAACTGTGACAAATTACCCTCAGTAGGTCAGAACAAATGTGACGAACCACCCTCAAATCTGTGACAGAT
AACCCTCAGACTATCCTGTCGTCATGGAAGTGATATCGCGGAAGGAAAATACGATATGAGTCGTCTGGCG
GCCTTTCTTTTTCTCAATGTATGAGAGGCGCATTGGAGTTCTGCTGTTGATCTCATTAACACAGACCTGC
AGGAAGCGGCGGCGGAAGTCAGGCATACGCTGGTAACTTTGAGGCAGCTGGTAACGCTCTATGATCCAGT
CGATTTTCAGAGAGACGATGCCTGAGCCATCCGGCTTACGATACTGACACAGGGATTCGTATAAACGCAT
GGCATACGGATTGGTGATTTCTTTTGTTTCACTAAGCCGAAACTGCGTAAACCGGTTCTGTAACCCGATA
AAGAAGGGAATGAGATATGGGTTGATATGTACACTGTAAAGCCCTCTGGATGGACTGTGCGCACGTTTGA
TAAACCAAGGAAAAGATTCATAGCCTTTTTCATCGCCGGCATCCTCTTCAGGGCGATAAAAAACCACTTC
CTTCCCCGCGAAACTCTTCAATGCCTGCCGTATATCCTTACTGGCTTCCGCAGAGGTCAATCCGAATATT
TCAGCATATTTAGCAACATGGATCTCGCAGATACCGTCATGTTCCTGTAGGGTGCCATCAGATTTTCTGA
TCTGGTCAACGAACAGATACAGCATACGTTTTTGATCCCGGGAGAGACTATATGCCGCCTCAGTGAGGTC
GTTTGACTGGACGATTCGCGGGCTATTTTTACGTTTCTTGTGATTGATAACCGCTGTTTCCGCCATGACA
GATCCATGTGAAGTGTGACAAGTTTTTAGATTGTCACACTAAATAAAAAAGAGTCAATAAGCAGGGATAA
CTTTGTGAAAAAACAGCTTCTTCTGAGGGCAATTTGTCACAGGGTTAAGGGCAATTTGTCACAGACAGGA
CTGTCATTTGAGGGTGATTTGTCACACTGAAAGGGCAATTTGTCACAACACCTTCTCTAGAACCAGCATG
GATAAAGGCCTACAAGGCGCTCTAAAAAAGAAGATCTAAAAACTATAAAAAAAATAATTATAAAAATATC
CCCGTGGATAAGTGGATAACCCCAAGGGAAGTTTTTTCAGGCATCGTGTGTAAGCAGAATATATAAGTGC
TGTTCCCTGGTGCTTCCTCGCTCACTCGAGGGCTTCGCCCTGTCGCTCGACTGCGGCGAGCACTACTGGC
TGTAAAAGGACAGACCACATCATGGTTCTGTGTTCATTAGGTTGTTCTGTCCATTGCTGACATAATCCGC
TCCACTTCAACGTAACACCGCACGAAGATTTCTATTGTTCCTGAAGGCATATTCAAATCGTTTTCGTTAC
CGCTTGCAGGCATCATGACAGAACACTACTTCCTATAAACGCTACACAGGCTCCTGAGATTAATAATGCG
GATCTCTACGATAATGGGAGATTTTCCCGACTGTTTCGTTCGCTTCTCAGTGGATAACAGCCAGCTTCTC
TGTTTAACAGACAAAAACAGCATATCCACTCAGTTCCACATTTCCATATAAAGGCCAAGGCATTTATTCT
CAGGATAATTGTTTCAGCATCGCAACCGCATCAGACTCCGGCATCGCAAACTGCACCCGGTGCCGGGCAG
CCACATCCAGCGCAAAAACCTTCGTGTAGACTTCCGTTGAACTGATGGACTTATGTCCCATCAGGCTTTG
CAGAACTTTCAGCGGTATACCGGCATACAGCATGTGCATCGCATAGGAATGGCGGAACGTATGTGGTGTG
ACCGGAACAGAGAACGTCACACCGTCAGCAGCAGCGGCGGCAACCGCCTCCCCAATCCAGGTCCTGACCG
TTCTGTCCGTCACTTCCCAGATCCGCGCTTCTCTGTCCTTCCTGTGCGACGGTTACGCCGCTCCATGAGC
TTATCGCGAATAAATACCTGTGACGGAAGATCACTTCGCAGAATAAATAAATCCTGGTGTCCCTGTTGAT
ACCGGGAAGCCCTGGGCCAACTTTTGGCGAAAATGAGACGTTGAATAACTTCGTATAGTACACATTATAC
GAAGTTATTCGGCACGTAAGAGGTTCCAACTTTCACCATAATGAAATAAGATCACTACCGGGCGTATTTT
TTGAGTTATCGAGATTTTCAGGAGCTAAGGAAGCTAAAATGCAATACGAATGGCGAAAAGCCGAGCTCAT
CGGTCAGCTTCTCAACCTTGGGGTTACCCCCGGCGGTGTGCTGCTGGTCCACAGCTCCTTCCGTAGCGTC
CGGCCCCTCGAAGATGGGCCACTTGGACTGATCGAGGCCCTGCGTGCTGCGCTGGGTCCGGGAGGGACGC
TCGTCATGCCCTCGTGGTCAGGTCTGGACGACGAGCCGTTCGATCCTGCCACGTCGCCCGTTACACCGGA
CCTTGGAGTTGTCTCTGACACATTCTGGCGCCTGCCAAATGTAAAGCGCAGCGCCCATCCATTTGCCTTT
GCGGCAGCGGGGCCACAGGCAGAGCAGATCATCTCTGATCCATTGCCCCTGCCACCTCACTCGCCTGCAA
GCCCGGTCGCCCGTGTCCATGAACTCGATGGGCAGGTACTTCTCCTCGGCGTGGGACACGATGCCAACAC
GACGCTGCATCTTGCCGAGTTGATGGCAAAGGTTCCCTATGGGGTGCCGAGACACTGCACCATTCTTCAG
GATGGCAAGTTGGTACGCGTCGATTATCTCGAGAATGACCACTGCTGTGAGCGCTTTGCCTTGGCGGACA
GGTGGCTCAAGGAGAAGAGCCTTCAGAAGGAAGGTCCAGTCGGTCATGCCTTTGCTCGGTTGATCCGCTC
CCGCGACATTGTGGCGACAGCCCTGGGTCAACTGGGCCGAGATCCGTTGATCTTCCTGCATCCGCCAGAG
GCGGGATGCGAAGAATGCGATGCCGCTCGCCAGTCGATTGGCTGAGCTCATGAGCGGAGAACGAGATGAC
GTTGGAGGGGCAAGGTCGCGCTGATTGCTGGGGCAACACGTGGAGGCGGTGTTTAAACCTTCTATGAAAG
GTTGGGCTTCGGAATCGTTTTCCGGGACGCCGGCTGGTACCGGGCCCCCCCTCGAGGTCGACGGTATCGA
TAAGCTTGATATCGAATTCCTGCAGCCCGGGGGATCCACTAGTTCTAGAGCGGCCGCCACCGCGGTGGAG
CTCACTCAAAGGCGGTAATACGGTTATCCATAACTTCGTATAATGTATGCTATACGAAGTTATTAGCGAT
GAGCTCGGACTTCCATTGTTCATTCCACGGACAAAAACAGAGAAAGGAAACGACAGAGGCCAAAAAGCTC
GCTTTCAGCACCTGTCGTTTCCTTTCTTTTCAGCTCTGATGCCGCATAGTTAAGCCAGTATGGTCGGAAG
CATAAAGTGTAAAGCCTGGGGTGCCTAATGAGTGAGCTAACTTACATTAATTGCGTTGCGCTCACTGCCC
GCTTTCCAGTCGGGAAACCTGTCGTGCCAGCTGCATTAATGAATCGGCCAACGCGCGGGGAGAGGCGGTT
TGCGTATTGGGCGCCAGGGTGGTTTTTCTTTTCACCAGTGAGACGGGCAACAGCTGATTGCCCTTCACCG
CCTGGCCCTGAGAGAGTTGCAGCAAGCGGTCCACGCTGGTTTGCCCCAGCAGGCGAAAATCCTGTTTGAT
GGTGGTTAACGGCGGGATATAACATGAGCTGTCTTCGGTATCGTCGTATCCCACTACCGAGATATCCGCA
CCAACGCGCAGCCCGGACTCGGTAATGGCGCGCATTGCGCCCAGCGCCATCTGATCGTTGGCAACCAGCA
TCGCAGTGGGAACGATGCCCTCATTCAGCATTTGCATGGTTTGTTGAAAACCGGACATGGCACTCCAGTC
GCCTTCCCGTTCCGCTATCGGCTGAATTTGATTGCGAGTGAGATATTTATGCCAGCCAGCCAGACGCAGA
CGCGCCGAGACAGAACTTAATGGGCCCGCTAACAGCGCGATTTGCTGGTGACCCAATGCGACCAGATGCT
CCACGCCCAGTCGCGTACCGTCTTCATGGGAGAAAATAATACTGTTGATGGGTGTCTGGTCAGAGACATC
AAGAAATAACGCCGGAACATTAGTGCAGGCAGCTTCCACAGCAATGGCATCCTGGTCATCCAGCGGATAG
TTAATGATCAGCCCACTGACGCGTTGCGCGAGAAGATTGTGCACCGCCGCTTTACAGGCTTCGACGCCGC
TTCGTTCTACCATCGACACCACCACGCTGGCACCCAGTTGATCGGCGCGAGATTTAATCGCCGCGACAAT
TTGCGACGGCGCGTGCAGGGCCAGACTGGAGGTGGCAACGCCAATCAGCAACGACTGTTTGCCCGCCAGT
TGTTGTGCCACGCGGTTGGGAATGTAATTCAGCTCCGCCATCGCCGCTTCCACTTTTTCCCGCGTTTTCG
CAGAAACGTGGCTGGCCTGGTTCACCACGCGGGAAACGGTCTGATAAGAGACACCGGCATACTCTGCGAC
ATCGTATAACGTTACTGGTTTCACATTCACCACCCTGAATTGACTCTCTTCCGGGCGCTATCATGCCATA
CCGCGAAAGGTTTTGCACCATTCGATGGTGTCGGATACACTCCGCTATCGCTACGTGACTGGGTCATGGC
TGCGCCCCGACACCCGCCAACACCCGCTGACGCGCCCTGACGGGCTTGTCTGCTCCCGGCATCCGCTTAC
AGACAAGCTGTGACCGTCTCCGGGAGCTGCATGTGTCAGAGGTTTTCACCGTCATCACCGAAACGCGCGA
GGCAGCTCACTCATTAGGCACCCCAGGC
